Addgene plasmid #244571: CL20_mEGFP_FOidr_019
Purpose: Express mEGFP-tagged intrinsically disordered protein (IDR), FOidr_019, derived from human fusion protein BCR_ABL1
Depositing lab: Richard Kriwacki. Depositing organization: St. Jude Children's Research Hospital. Publication: Proteome-wide computational analyses reveal links between protein condensate formation and RNA biology. Maiti S, Tripathi S, Baggett DW, Phillips AH, Park CG, Wang J, Wahiduzzaman, Freyaldenhoven WT, Kinger S, Pioso BJ, Bollinger JC, Somjee R, Lang B, Babu MM, Kriwacki RW. Sci Adv. 2025 Dec 5;11(49):eady1420. doi: 10.1126/sciadv.ady1420. Epub 2025 Dec 3. PubMed 41337585.
Backbone
  Vector backbone: CL20
  Vector type: Mammalian Expression
Growth in bacteria
  Bacterial resistance: Ampicillin, 100 μg/mL
  Growth temperature: 37°C
  Growth strain: NEB Stable
  Copy number: High Copy
Gene/Insert
  Gene/Insert name: FOidr_019
  Species: H. sapiens (human)
  Mutation: Unmutated
  Tag / fusion protein: monomeric EGFP (N terminal on insert)
  Cloning method: Restriction Enzyme; 5′ cloning site Unknown (unknown if destroyed)
Terms and licenses: Academic/Nonprofit Terms; Industry Terms: Not Available to Industry
Depositor comments: BCR_ABL1_69_484
How to cite: CL20_mEGFP_FOidr_019 was a gift from Richard Kriwacki (Addgene plasmid # 244571 ; http://n2t.net/addgene:244571 ; RRID:Addgene_244571)
