[The description below was written by a language model from this plasmid's Addgene catalogue record and pLannotate feature annotations shown in this document.]
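Description:
CL20_mEGFP_FOidr_019 is a mammalian expression plasmid built on the CL20 backbone. The catalogue lists it simply as a mammalian expression vector, but the annotated features show that it has the architecture of a self-inactivating HIV-1 lentiviral transfer vector. A CMV enhancer is fused to a truncated 5' LTR, followed by the Ψ packaging signal with a partial gag sequence, the cPPT/CTS, the Rev response element, and a ΔU3 3' LTR fragment backed by a rabbit β-globin polyadenylation signal. These elements would allow the cassette to be transcribed as a packageable genome, exported in a Rev-dependent manner, and integrated with an inactivated LTR promoter, although the record does not say whether the plasmid was used for viral transduction or direct transfection. In bacteria it is maintained through a high-copy ColE1/pUC-type origin and selected with ampicillin via β-lactamase. An SV40 origin and poly(A) signal, along with lac promoter/operator remnants, sit in the backbone.

The payload is an internal CMV enhancer/promoter driving monomeric EGFP fused to the N-terminus of FOidr_019, an intrinsically disordered region taken from the human BCR-ABL1 fusion oncoprotein. The depositor comment indicates that it spans residues 69 to 484 of the fusion, and the annotation identifies the roughly 1.3 kb coding segment as a fragment of human BCR, so this region derives from the BCR portion. The insert is recorded as unmutated. A very short match to a Tet-responsive promoter probably reflects only the shared minimal CMV sequence. The construct is intended for expressing the fluorescently tagged IDR in mammalian cells, and the associated publication concerns links between protein condensate formation and RNA biology.
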