Features (pLannotate 1.2.2; 29 found; start..end, strand, type, name):
    199..254     -  polyA_signal   β-globin poly(A) signal: rabbit β-globin polyadenylation signal (Gil and Proudfoot, 1987)
    340..475     -  LTR            3' LTR (ΔU3) (fragment): self-inactivating 3' long terminal repeat (LTR) from HIV-1
    477..545     -  CDS            nef (fragment): NEF_HV1Z2 - Experimental evidence at protein level: Swiss-Prot protein existence level 1. Extracellular Nef protein targets CD4(+) T-lymphocytes for apoptosis by interacting with CXCR4 surface receptors. From Human immunodeficiency virus type 1 group M subtype D (isolate Z2/CDC-Z34) (HIV-1).
    571..1833    -  CDS            BCR (fragment): BCR_HUMAN - Also known as BCR1, D22S11. Experimental evidence at protein level: Swiss-Prot protein existence level 1. Protein with a unique structure having two opposing regulatory activities toward small GTP-binding proteins. The C-terminus is a GTPase-activating protein (GAP) domain which stimulates GTP hydrolysis by RAC1, RAC2 and CDC42. Accelerates the intrinsic rate of GTP hydrolysis of RAC1 or CDC42, leading to down-regulation of the active GTP-bound form (PubMed:7479768, PubMed:1903516, PubMed:17116687). The central Dbl homology (DH) domain functions as guanine nucleotide exchange facto
   1861..2577    -  CDS            mEGFP: mEGFP is a basic (constitutively fluorescent) green fluorescent protein published in 2002, derived from Aequorea victoria. It has moderate acid sensitivity.
   2591..2628    -  misc_feature   MCS (fragment): multiple cloning site
   2627..2643    -  promoter       tight TRE promoter (fragment): Tet-responsive promoter PTight, consisting of seven tet operator sequences followed by the minimal CMV promoter
   2659..2862    -  promoter       CMV promoter: human cytomegalovirus (CMV) immediate early promoter
   2863..3166    -  enhancer       CMV enhancer: human cytomegalovirus immediate early enhancer
   3234..3250    -  misc_feature   MCS (fragment): multiple cloning site
   3250..3275    -  CDS            Rev (fragment): human immunodeficiency virus 1 (HIV-1) Rev protein; rev; enhances nuclear export of unspliced and incompletely spliced viral mRNAs
   3652..3885    -  misc_feature   RRE: The Rev response element (RRE) of HIV-1 allows for Rev-dependent mRNA export from the nucleus to the cytoplasm.
   4019..4102    -  CDS            vif (fragment): VIF_HV1BR - Experimental evidence at protein level: Swiss-Prot protein existence level 1. Counteracts the innate antiviral activity of host APOBEC3F and APOBEC3G. Forms a complex with host APOBEC3F and APOBEC3G thus preventing the entry of these lethally hypermutating enzymes into progeny virions. Recruits an active E3 ubiquitin ligase complex composed of elongin BC, CUL5, and RBX2 to induce polyubiquitination of APOBEC3G and APOBEC3F. In turn, they are directed to the 26S proteasome for degradation. Vif interaction with APOBEC3G also blocks its cytidine deaminase activity in a proteasome-inde
   4245..4362    -  misc_feature   cPPT/CTS: central polypurine tract and central termination sequence of HIV-1
   4511..4870    -  CDS            HIV-1 gag (fragment): gag protein from human immunodeficiency virus 1; gag
   4854..4979    -  misc_feature   HIV-1 Ψ: packaging signal of human immunodeficiency virus type 1
   5026..5283    -  LTR            5' LTR (truncated): truncated 5' long terminal repeat (LTR) from HIV-1
   5285..5664    -  enhancer       CMV enhancer: human cytomegalovirus immediate early enhancer
   5695..5799    +  promoter       AmpR promoter: bla
   5800..6660    +  CDS            AmpR: β-lactamase; bla; confers resistance to ampicillin, carbenicillin, and related antibiotics
   6831..7419    +  rep_origin     ori: high-copy-number ColE1/pMB1/pBR322/pUC origin of replication
   7602..7656    +  CDS            lacI (fragment): lac repressor; lacI; The lac repressor binds to the lac operator to inhibit transcription in E. coli. This inhibition can be relieved by adding lactose or isopropyl-β-D-thiogalactopyranoside (IPTG).
   7658..7792    -  polyA_signal   SV40 poly(A) signal: SV40 polyadenylation signal
   7812..7947    -  rep_origin     SV40 ori: SV40 origin of replication
   7971..7993    -  promoter       SV40 promoter (fragment): SV40 enhancer and early promoter
   8000..8039    +  CDS            lacI (fragment): lac repressor; lacI; The lac repressor binds to the lac operator to inhibit transcription in E. coli. This inhibition can be relieved by adding lactose or isopropyl-β-D-thiogalactopyranoside (IPTG).
   8052..8073    +  protein_bind   CAP binding site: CAP binding activates transcription in the presence of cAMP. E. coli catabolite activator protein
   8088..8118    +  promoter       lac promoter: promoter for the E. coli lac operon
   8126..8142    +  protein_bind   lac operator: The lac repressor binds to the lac operator to inhibit transcription in E. coli. This inhibition can be relieved by adding lactose or isopropyl-β-D-thiogalactopyranoside (IPTG). lac repressor encoded by lacI
>Addgene plasmid #244571 | CL20_mEGFP_FOidr_019 | addgene full sequence | sequence record 487934 | Addgene NGS Result
AAAAAAAATCTAACCTCAAGTCAAGGCTTTTCTATGGAATAAGGAATGGACAGCAGGGGGCTGTTTCATA
TACTGATGACCTCTTTATAGCCAACCTTTGTTCATGGCAGCCAGCATATGGGCATATGTTGCCAAACTCT
AAACCAAATACTCATTCTGATGTTTTAAATGATTTGCCCTCCCATATGTCCTTCCGAGTGAGAGACACAA
AAAATTCCAACACACTATTGCAATGAAAATAAATTTCCTTTATTAGCCAGAAGTCAGATGCTCAAGGGGC
TTCATGATGTCCCCATAATTTTTGGCAGAGGGAAAAAGATCTGCTAGCTCGAGCAGCTGAAGCTTTATTG
AGGCTTAAGCAGTGGGTTCCCTAGTTAGCCAGAGAGCTCCCAGGCTCAGATCTGGTCTAACCAGAGAGAC
CCAGTACAGGCAAAAAGCAGATCTTGTCTTCTTTGGGAGTGAATTAGCCCTTCCAGTCCCCCCTTTTCTT
TTAAAAAGTGGCTAAGATCTACAGCTGCCTTGTAAGTCATTGGTCTTAAAGGTACCGTAATCTTATCTAG
AACCGGTTCAGGACTCCAGGGCTCCCGAGACCAGCGCATCCCGGCTGCCCCTGCCCTTGCTGCTGAGGTG
GGGCGATGAGGAGGGCGAGTCATCAATGTAGGGCAGCCCATCTTGGTGCCGGCGCTGCTCCTCTGCCCGG
TCTGCAGCGCAGCCGTATCCAGGTGGTGTTCCGAACGAGCCATCTGCGTCTCCATGGAAGGCGCCCTCGC
CATCGTTGGGCCAGATCTGCCCGGTCTTGCGGACGCCCACGATGGTGGCCTCGGACACGACAACCGGGCA
GTGCCGGTGCCGCTTATGGCACTGCGGCGTGGGGGGACTGCTGCTGTCGAAGGACTGTTGCGAGTTCTGC
GAGGGAGAGCGGCTTTTGTCCCGGAACATGCGGTAGGTGGTGGGGCTTGGGGACACGCGGCTGGACTGGC
CAGAGGAGAAGTCCTCCTCGCTGGAGGTGAGGTTCTCATTGGAGCTGCAGTCCGGGGTATAGCCGCCTCC
GCAATCCTCAAAACTCCGGGGGGAGTAGGACCTGCGGGGCCAGGTAAGGCGCTTCTCCTGCTCAGAGGTG
CTCTGGCTGCGCAGGAGCGGGCCCTTGCCCTCCCCTTCCATCATGCCCCCGACGTAGATGCTCTGGTAGG
GCTGGTACTCCAGGGGCGGCCAAGGGGGCCTGCTACCGCCATTGGCGTCGATCAGGTTGTCCTTCAGGAA
GCGGGGGTTCAACTCGGCGTCCTCGTAGTCGCCGTCGACGCCGCAGCTGCTCTCCGAGGAGCGTCCCCGG
TAAGGGGGCCTGGATGCATCCCCCACGCTCGAGCCCGCGCCGTGCTGGGACTTTTTGCGCTCCATCTGCA
TGGCCTGGCTGCCCAGGGAGCTGATGCGGTCCGACACCTCTTTGTCGTTGACCTTCACCAGGCCGCGCTC
GTGGTGAAACTCGACGTTCACGTAGAAGGGCTTCTCGGCGTCCGCCCCGGGCTGGCCATGGCCCTTGCGG
ATCCGCTCGAAGTTGGACCTGAGCGCCGCCACGCTGGCGGGGGGTCCCCGGTCGTCCCGTTCCCCCGACG
CGGCTGCCCCGGGCCTGCGGGCGGTCCCGGGCCTGGCCTTACCCGGAGAACCCTCGCCGTCGGGCCGGGC
CTCGGGCTCCTCGGCGGGCGGCGGGTCGGCTCCGTCGGCGGGCGCTGGCTGCGGGCGCGACGCGGACGCT
CGGGGCTCGGAGGCGCCGTCGGGGGCCTGCGCCGCGCGCCGGAAGCCCCATCGCTGCCGGTCATAGCTCC
GGGAAGCGGCCGCACTTCCCCCGGAGCCTCCGCTTCCGCCCTTGTACAGCTCGTCCATGCCGAGAGTGAT
CCCGGCGGCGGTCACGAACTCCAGCAGGACCATGTGATCGCGCTTCTCGTTGGGGTCTTTGCTCAGCTTG
GACTGGGTGCTCAGGTAGTGGTTGTCGGGCAGCAGCACGGGGCCGTCGCCGATGGGGGTGTTCTGCTGGT
AGTGGTCGGCGAGCTGCACGCTGCCGTCCTCGATGTTGTGGCGGATCTTGAAGTTCACCTTGATGCCGTT
CTTCTGCTTGTCGGCCATGATATAGACGTTGTGGCTGTTGTAGTTGTACTCCAGCTTGTGCCCCAGGATG
TTGCCGTCCTCCTTGAAGTCGATGCCCTTCAGCTCGATGCGGTTCACCAGGGTGTCGCCCTCGAACTTCA
CCTCGGCGCGGGTCTTGTAGTTGCCGTCGTCCTTGAAGAAGATGGTGCGCTCCTGGACGTAGCCTTCGGG
CATGGCGGACTTGAAGAAGTCGTGCTGCTTCATGTGGTCGGGGTAGCGGCTGAAGCACTGCACGCCGTAG
GTCAGGGTGGTCACGAGGGTGGGCCAGGGCACGGGCAGCTTGCCGGTGGTGCAGATGAACTTCAGGGTCA
GCTTGCCGTAGGTGGCATCGCCCTCGCCCTCGCCGGACACGCTGAACTTGTGGCCGTTTACGTCGCCGTC
CAGCTCGACCAGGATGGGCACCACCCCGGTGAACAGCTCCTCGCCCTTGCTCACCATGGTGGCGACCGGT
GGATCCCGGGCCCGCGGTACCGTCGACTGCAGAATTCGGTTCACTAAACGAGCCCGGTTCACTAAACGAG
CTCTGCTTATATAGACCTCCCACCGTACACGCCTACCGCCCATTTGCGTCAATGGGGCGGAGTTGTTACG
ACATTTTGGAAAGTCCCGTTGATTTTGGTGCCAAAACAAACTCCCATTGACGTCAATGGGGTGGAGACTT
GGAAATCCCCGTGAGTCAAACCGCTATCCACGCCCATTGATGTACTGCCAAAACCGCATCACCATGGTAA
TAGCGATGACTAATACGTAGATGTACTGCCAAGTAGGAAAGTCCCATAAGGTCATGTACTGGGCATAATG
CCAGGCGGGCCATTTACCGTCATTGACGTCAATAGGGGGCGTACTTGGCATATGATACACTTGATGTACT
GCCAAGTGGGCAGTTTACCGTAAATACTCCACCCATTGACGTCAATGGAAAGTCCCTATTGGCGTTACTA
TGGGAACATACGTCATTATTGACGTCAATGGGCGGGGGTCGTTGGGCGGTCAGCCAGGCGGGCCATTTAC
CGTAAGTTATGTAACGCGGAACTCCATATATGGGCTATGAACTAATGACCCCGTAATTGATTACTATTAA
TAACTAGCACGCGTTCGAAGCTTGAGCTCGGTCCCCTCGGGGTTGGGAGGTGGGTCTGAAACGATAATGG
TGAATATCCCTGCCTAACTCTATTCACTATAGAAAGTACAGCAAAAACTATTCTTAAACCTACCAAGCCT
CCTACTATCATTATGAATAATTTTATATACCACAGCCAATTTGTTATGTTAAACCAATTCCACAAACTTG
CCCATTTATCTAATTCCAATAATTCTTGTTCATTCTTTTCTTGCTGGTTTTGCGATTCTTCAATTAAGGA
GTGTATTAAGCTTGTGTAATTGTTAATTTCTCTGTCCCACTCCATCCAGGTCGTGTGATTCCAAATCTGT
TCCAGAGATTTATTACTCCAACTAGCATTCCAAGGCACAGCAGTGGTGCAAATGAGTTTTCCAGAGCAAC
CCCAAATCCCCAGGAGCTGTTGATCCTTTAGGTATCTTTCCACAGCCAGGATTCTTGCCTGGAGCTGCTT
GATGCCCCAGACTGTGAGTTGCAACAGATGCTGTTGCGCCTCAATAGCCCTCAGCAAATTGTTCTGCTGC
TGCACTATACCAGACAATAATTGTCTGGCCTGTACCGTCAGCGTCATTGACGCTGCGCCCATAGTGCTTC
CTGCTGCTCCCAAGAACCCAAGGAACAAAGCTCCTATTCCCACTGCTCTTTTTTCTCTCTGCACCACTCT
TCTCTTTGCCTTGGTGGGTGCTACTCCTAATGGTTCAATTTTTACTACTTTATATTTATATAATTCACTT
CTCCAATTGTCCCTCATATCTCCTCCTTATGGTGTTTTACTAAACTTTTCCATGTTCTAATCCTCATCCT
GTCTACTTGCCACACAATCATCACCTGCCATCTGTTTTCCATAATCCCTAATGATCTTTGCTTTTCTTCT
TGGCACTACTTTTATGTCACTATTATCTTGTATTACTACTGCCCCTTCACCTTTCCAGAGGAGCTTTGCT
GGTCCTTTCCAAAGTGGATTTCTGCTGTCCCTGTAATAAACCCGAAAATTTTGAATTTTTGTAATTTGTT
TTTGTAATTCTTTAGTTTGTATGTCTGTTGCTATTATGTCTACTATTCTTTCCCCTGCACTGTACCCCCC
AATCCCCCCTTTTCTTTTAAAATTGTGGATGAATACTGCCATTTGTACTGCTGTCTTAAGATGTTCAGCC
TGATCTCTTACCTGTCCTATAATTTTCTTTAATTCTTTATTCATAGATTCTACTACTCCTTGACTTTGGG
GATTGTAGGGAATTTCCAGGTCTGAAGATCCTGCTGCTTGCTGTGCTTTTTTCTTACTTTTGTTTTGCTC
TTCCTCTATCTTGTCTAAAGCTTCCTTGGTGTCTTTTATCTCTATCCTTTGATGCACACAATAGAGGGTT
GCTACTGTATTATATAATGATCTAAGTTCTTCTGATCCTGTCTGAAGGGATGGTTGTAGCTGTCCCAGTA
TTTGTCTACAGCCTTCTGATGTTTCTAACAGGCCAGTATTAACTGCGAATCGTTCTAGCTCCCTGCTTGC
CCATACTATATGTTTTAATTTATATTTTTTCTTTCCCCCTGGCCTTAACCGAATTTTTTCCCATCGCGAT
CTAATTCTCCCCCGCTTAATACTGACGCTCTCGCACCCATCTCTCTCCTTCTAGCCTCCGCTAGTCAAAA
TTTTTGGCGTACTCACCAGTCGCCGCCCCTCGCCTCTTGCCGTGCGCGCTTCAGCAAGCCGAGTCCTGCG
TCGAGAGAGCTCCTCTGGTTTCCCTTTCGCTTTCAAGTCCCTGTTCGGGCGCCACTGCTAGAGATTTTCC
ACACTGACTAAAAGGGTCTGAGGGATCTCTAGTTACCAGAGTCACACAACAGACGGGCACACACTACTTG
AAGCACTCAAGGCAAGCTTTATTGAGGCTTAAGCAGTGGGTTCCCTAGTTAGCCAGAGAGCTCCCAGGCT
CAGATCTGGTCTAACCAGAGAGACCCAGTACAGGCAAAAAGCAGCTGCTTATATGCAGGATCTGAGGGCT
CGCCACTCCCCAGTCCCGCCCAGGCCACGCCTCCCATGGTAATAGCGATGACTAATACGTAGATGTACTG
CCAAGTAGGAAAGTCCCATAAGGTCATGTACTGGGCATAATGCCAGGCGGGCCATTTACCGTCATTGACG
TCAATAGGGGGCGTACTTGGCATATGATACACTTGATGTACTGCCAAGTGGGCAGTTTACCGTAAATACT
CCACCCATTGACGTCAATGGAAAGTCCCTATTGGCGTTACTATGGGAACATACGTCATTATTGACGTCAA
TGGGCGGGGGTCGTTGGGCGGTCAGCCAGGCGGGCCATTTACCGTAAGTTATGTAACGCGGAACTCCATA
TATGGGCTATGAACTAATGACCCCGTAATTGATTACTATTAATAACTAGTCAATAATCAATGTCGACCCA
GGTGGCACTTTTCGGGGAAATGTGCGCGGAACCCCTATTTGTTTATTTTTCTAAATACATTCAAATATGT
ATCCGCTCATGAGACAATAACCCTGATAAATGCTTCAATAATATTGAAAAAGGAAGAGTATGAGTATTCA
ACATTTCCGTGTCGCCCTTATTCCCTTTTTTGCGGCATTTTGCCTTCCTGTTTTTGCTCACCCAGAAACG
CTGGTGAAAGTAAAAGATGCTGAAGATCAGTTGGGTGCACGAGTGGGTTACATCGAACTGGATCTCAACA
GCGGTAAGATCCTTGAGAGTTTTCGCCCCGAAGAACGTTTTCCAATGATGAGCACTTTTAAAGTTCTGCT
ATGTGGCGCGGTATTATCCCGTATTGACGCCGGGCAAGAGCAACTCGGTCGCCGCATACACTATTCTCAG
AATGACTTGGTTGAGTACTCACCAGTCACAGAAAAGCATCTTACGGATGGCATGACAGTAAGAGAATTAT
GCAGTGCTGCCATAACCATGAGTGATAACACTGCGGCCAACTTACTTCTGACAACGATCGGAGGACCGAA
GGAGCTAACCGCTTTTTTGCACAACATGGGGGATCATGTAACTCGCCTTGATCGTTGGGAACCGGAGCTG
AATGAAGCCATACCAAACGACGAGCGTGACACCACGATGCCTGTAGCAATGGCAACAACGTTGCGCAAAC
TATTAACTGGCGAACTACTTACTCTAGCTTCCCGGCAACAATTAATAGACTGGATGGAGGCGGATAAAGT
TGCAGGACCACTTCTGCGCTCGGCCCTTCCGGCTGGCTGGTTTATTGCTGATAAATCTGGAGCCGGTGAG
CGTGGGTCTCGCGGTATCATTGCAGCACTGGGGCCAGATGGTAAGCCCTCCCGTATCGTAGTTATCTACA
CGACGGGGAGTCAGGCAACTATGGATGAACGAAATAGACAGATCGCTGAGATAGGTGCCTCACTGATTAA
GCATTGGTAACTGTCAGACCAAGTTTACTCATATATACTTTAGATTGATTTAAAACTTCATTTTTAATTT
AAAAGGATCTAGGTGAAGATCCTTTTTGATAATCTCATGACCAAAATCCCTTAACGTGAGTTTTCGTTCC
ACTGAGCGTCAGACCCCGTAGAAAAGATCAAAGGATCTTCTTGAGATCCTTTTTTTCTGCGCGTAATCTG
CTGCTTGCAAACAAAAAAACCACCGCTACCAGCGGTGGTTTGTTTGCCGGATCAAGAGCTACCAACTCTT
TTTCCGAAGGTAACTGGCTTCAGCAGAGCGCAGATACCAAATACTGTTCTTCTAGTGTAGCCGTAGTTAG
GCCACCACTTCAAGAACTCTGTAGCACCGCCTACATACCTCGCTCTGCTAATCCTGTTACCAGTGGCTGC
TGCCAGTGGCGATAAGTCGTGTCTTACCGGGTTGGACTCAAGACGATAGTTACCGGATAAGGCGCAGCGG
TCGGGCTGAACGGGGGGTTCGTGCACACAGCCCAGCTTGGAGCGAACGACCTACACCGAACTGAGATACC
TACAGCGTGAGCTATGAGAAAGCGCCACGCTTCCCGAAGGGAGAAAGGCGGACAGGTATCCGGTAAGCGG
CAGGGTCGGAACAGGAGAGCGCACGAGGGAGCTTCCAGGGGGAAACGCCTGGTATCTTTATAGTCCTGTC
GGGTTTCGCCACCTCTGACTTGAGCGTCGATTTTTGTGATGCTCGTCAGGGGGGCGGAGCCTATGGAAAA
ACGCCAGCAACGCGGCCTTTTTACGGTTCCTGGCCTTTTGCTGGCCTTTTGCTCACATGTTCTTTCCTGC
GTTATCCCCTGCTTCTGTGGATAACCGTATTACCGCCTTTGAGTGAGCTGATACCGCTCGCCGCAGCCGA
ACGACCGAGCGCAGCGAGTCAGTGAGCGAGGAAGCGGAAGAGCGCCCAATACGCAAACCGCCTCTCCCCG
CGCGTTGGCCGATTCATTAATGCAGCGGATCCAGACATGATAAGATACATTGATGAGTTTGGACAAACCA
CAACTAGAATGCAGTGAAAAAAATGCTTTATTTGTGAAATTTGTGATGCTATTGCTTTATTTGTAACCAT
TATAAGCTGCAATAAACAAGTTAGCTTTTTGCAAAAGCCTAGGCCTCCAAAAAAGCCTCCTCACTACTTC
TGGAATAGCTCAGAGGCCGAGGCGGCCTCGGCCTCTGCATAAATAAAAAAAATTAGTCAGCCATGGGGCG
GAGAATGGGCGGAACTGGGCGGAGTTAGGGGCGGGATGGGCGGAGTTAGGGGCGGGACTATGGTTGCTGA
CTAATTGAGATGCGGATCCGCTGGCACGACAGGTTTCCCGACTGGAAAGCGGGCAGTGAGCGCAACGCAA
TTAATGTGAGTTAGCTCACTCATTAGGCACCCCAGGCTTTACACTTTATGCTTCCGGCTCGTATGTTGTG
TGGAATTGTGAGCGGATAACAATTTCACACAGGAAACAGCTATGACCATGATTACGCCAAGCTTGGGCTG
CAGGTCGAGGGATCTCCATAAGAGAAGAGGGACAGCTATGACTGGGAGTAGTCAGGAGAGGAGGAAAAAT
CTGGCTAGTAAAACATGTAAGGAAAATTTTAGGGATGTTAAAGAAAAAAATAACACAAAACAAAATAT
